>Addgene plasmid #84089 | pFGC5941-PacI-ath-STTM163 | addgene full sequence | sequence record 166823 | Addgene NGS Result
TGAGACTTTTCAACAAAGGGTAATTTCGGGAAACCTCCTCGGATTCCATTGCCCAGCTATCTGTCACCTC
ATCGAAAGGACAGTAGAAAAGGAAGGTGGCTCCTACAAATGCCATCATTGCGATAAAGGAAAGGCTATCA
TTCAAGATGCCTCTGCCGACAGTGGTCCCAAAGATGGACCCCCACCCACGAGGAGCATCGTGGAAAAAGA
AGACGTTCCAACCACGTCTTCAAAGCAAGTGGATTGATGTGACATCTCCACTGACATAAGGGATGACGCA
CAACCCCACTATCCTTCGCAAGACCCTTCCTCTATATAAGGAAGTTCATTTCATTTGGAGAGGACAGCCC
AAGCTTATCGAAGTTCCAAGCTATCCTCTTCAAGTTGTTGTTGTTATGGTCTAATTTAAATATGGTCTAA
AGAAGAAGAATATCGAAGTTCCAAGCTATCCTCTTCAAGAATTCGGTACGCTGAAATCACCAGTCTCTCT
CTACAAATCTATCTCTCTCTATTTTCTCCATAAATAATGTGTGAGTAGTTTCCCGATAAGGGAAATTAGG
GTTCTTATAGGGTTTCGCTCATGTGTTGAGCATATAAGAAACCCTTAGTATGTATTTGTATTTGTAAAAT
ACTTCTATCAATAAAATTTCTAATTCCTAAAACCAAAATCCAGTACTAAAATCCAGATCTCCTAAAGTCC
CTATAGATCTTTGTCGTGAATATAAACCAGACACGAGACGACTAGACCTGGAGCCCAGACGCCGTTCGAA
GCTAGAAGTACCGCTTAGGCAGGAGGCCGTTAGGGAAAAGATGCTAAGGCAGGGTTGGTTACGTTGACTC
CCCCGTAGGTTTGGTTTAAATATGATGAAGTGGACGGAAGGAAGGAGGAAGACAAGGAAGGATAAGGTTG
CAGGCCCTGTGCAAGGTAAGAAGATGGAAATTTGATAGAGGTACGCTACTATACTTATACTATACGCTAA
GGGAATGATTGTATTTATACCCTATACCCCCTAATAACCCCTTATCAATTTAAGAAATAATCCGCATAAG
CCCCCGCTTAAAAATTGGTATCAGAGCCATGAATAGGTCTATGACCAAAACTCAAGAGGATAAAACCTCA
CCAAAATACGAAAGAGTCCTTAACTCTAAAGATAAAAGATCTTTCAAGATCAAAACTAGTTCCCTCACAC
CGGTGACGGGGATCGCATGCGACCTCTAGACCATCACATTGGAGCTTCAGCTGCTCGAGTTCTATAGTGT
CACCTAAATCGTATGTGTATGATACATAAGGTTATGTATTAATTGTAGCCGCGTTCTTACGTCGACGTAC
CAATTACGCCCCGCCCTGTCACTCATCGCAGTACTGTTGTAATTCATTAAGCATTCTGCCGACATGGAAG
CCATCACAAACGGCATGATGAACCTGAATCGCCAGCGGCATCAGCACCTTGTCGCCTTGCGTATAATATT
TGCCCATGGTGAAAACGGGGGCGAAGAAGTTGTCCATATTGGCCACGTTTAAATCAAAACTGGTGAAACT
CACCCAGGGATTGGCTGAGACGAAAAACATATTCTCAATAAACCCTTTAGGGAAATAGGCCAGGTTTTCA
CCGTAACACGCCACATCTTGCGAATATATGTGTAGAAACTGCCGGAAATCGTCGTGGTATTCACTCCAGA
GCGATGAAAACGTTTCAGTTTGCTCATGGAAAACGGTGTAACAAGGGTGAACACTATCCCATATTACCAG
CTCACCGTCTTTCATTGCCATACGGAACTCCGGATGAGCATTCATCAGGCGGGCAAGAATGTGAATAAAG
GCCGGATAAAACTTGTGCTTATTTTTCTTTACGGTCTTTAAAAAGGCCGTAATATCCAGCTGAACGGTCT
GGTTATAGGTACATTGAGCAACTGACTGAAATGCCTCAAAATGTTCTTTACGATGCCATTGGGGTATATC
AACGGTGGTATATCCAGTGATTTCTTTCTCCATTTTAGCTTCCTTAGCTCCTGAAAATCTCGATAACTCA
TTAAAGCTTATCGATGATAAGCTGTCAAACATGAGAATTTAGCCCGCCTAATGAGCGGGCTTTTTGTTGT
GATCCGCGTTGCTGGCGTTTTTCCATAGGCTCCGCCCCCCTGACGAGCATCACAAAAATCGACGCTCAAG
TCAGAGGTGGCGAAACCCGACAGGACTATAAAGATACCAGGCGTTTCCCCCCTGGAAGCTCCCTCGTGCG
CTCTCCTGTTCCGACCCTGCCGCTTACCGGATACCTGTCCGCCTTTCTTAATTAACTCTCTAGACTCACC
TAGGATCCATGAATTCTGAGATTTTTCAAATCAGTGCGCAAGACGTGACGTAAGTATCCGAGTCAGTTTT
TATTTTTCTACTAATTTGGTCGTTTATTTCGGCGTGTAGGACATGGCAACCGGGCCTGAATTTCGCGGGT
ATTCTGTTTCTATTCCAACTTTTTCTTGATCCGCAGCCATTAACGACTTTTGAATAGATACGCTGACACG
CCAAGCCTCGCTAGTCAAAAGTGTACCAAACAACGCTTTACAGCAAGAACGGAATGCGCGTGACGCTCGC
GGTGACGCCATTTCGCCTTTTCAGAAATGGATAAATAGCCTTGCTTCCTATTATATCTTCCCAAATTACC
AATACATTACACTAGCATCTGAATTTCATAACCAATCTCGATACACCAAATCGAATCGATGAGCCCAGAA
CGACGCCCGGCCGACATCCGCCGTGCCACCGAGGCGGACATGCCGGCGGTCTGCACCATCGTCAACCACT
ACATCGAGACAAGCACGGTCAACTTCCGTACCGAGCCGCAGGAACCGCAGGAGTGGACGGACGACCTCGT
CCGTCTGCGGGAGCGCTATCCCTGGCTCGTCGCCGAGGTGGACGGCGAGGTCGCCGGCATCGCCTACGCG
GGCCCCTGGAAGGCACGCAACGCCTACGACTGGACGGCCGAGTCGACCGTGTACGTCTCCCCCCGCCACC
AGCGGACGGGACTGGGCTCCACGCTCTACACCCACCTGCTGAAGTCCCTGGAGGCACAGGGCTTCAAGAG
CGTGGTCGCTGTCATCGGGCTGCCCAACGACCCGAGCGTGCGCATGCACGAGGCGCTCGGATATGCCCCC
CGCGGCATGCTGCGGGCGGCCGGCTTCAAGCACGGGAACTGGCATGACGTGGGTTTCTGGCAGCTGGACT
TCAGCCTGCCGGTACCGCCCCGTCCGGTCCTGCCCGTCACCGAGATTTGACTGCAGAATCTTGGACTCCC
ATGTTGGCAAAGGCAACCAAACAAACAATGAATGATCCGCTCCTGCATATGGGGCGGTTTGAGTATTTCA
ACTGCCATTTGGGCTGAATTGAAGACATGCTCCTGTCAGAAATTCCGTGATCTTACTCAATATTCAGTAA
TCTCGGCCAATATCCTAAATGTGCGTGGCTTTATCTGTCTTTGTATTGTTTCATCAATTCATGTAACGTT
TGCTTTTCTTATGAATTTTCAAATAAATTATCAGATCCGAGCTCGAATTAATTCGGCGTTAATTCAGTAC
ATTAAAAACGTCCGCAATGTGTTATTAAGTTGTCTAAGCGTCAATTTGTTTACACCACAATATATCCTGC
CACCAGCCAGCCAACAGCTCCCCGACCGGCAGCTCGGCACAAAATCACCACTCGATACAGGCAGCCCATC
AGTCCGGGACGGCGTCAGCGGGAGAGCCGTTGTAAGGCGGCAGACTTTGCTCATGTTACCGATGCTATTC
GGAAGAACGGCAACTAAGCTGCCGGGTTTGAAACACGGATGATCTCGCGGAGGGTAGCATGTTGATTGTA
ACGATGACAGAGCGTTGCTGCCTGTGATCACCGCGGTTTCAAAATCGGCTCCGTCGATACTATGTTATAC
GCCAACTTTGAAAACAACTTTGAAAAAGCTGTTTTCTGGTATTTAAGGTTTTAGAATGCAAGGAACAGTG
AATTGGAGTTCGTCTTGTTATAATTAGCTTCTTGGGGTATCTTTAAATACTGTAGAAAAGAGGAAGGAAA
TAATAAATGGCTAAAATGAGAATATCACCGGAATTGAAAAAACTGATCGAAAAATACCGCTGCGTAAAAG
ATACGGAAGGAATGTCTCCTGCTAAGGTATATAAGCTGGTGGGAGAAAATGAAAACCTATATTTAAAAAT
GACGGACAGCCGGTATAAAGGGACCACCTATGATGTGGAACGGGAAAAGGACATGATGCTATGGCTGGAA
GGAAAGCTGCCTGTTCCAAAGGTCCTGCACTTTGAACGGCATGATGGCTGGAGCAATCTGCTCATGAGTG
AGGCCGATGGCGTCCTTTGCTCGGAAGAGTATGAAGATGAACAAAGCCCTGAAAAGATTATCGAGCTGTA
TGCGGAGTGCATCAGGCTCTTTCACTCCATCGACATATCGGATTGTCCCTATACGAATAGCTTAGACAGC
CGCTTAGCCGAATTGGATTACTTACTGAATAACGATCTGGCCGATGTGGATTGCGAAAACTGGGAAGAAG
ACACTCCATTTAAAGATCCGCGCGAGCTGTATGATTTTTTAAAGACGGAAAAGCCCGAAGAGGAACTTGT
CTTTTCCCACGGCGACCTGGGAGACAGCAACATCTTTGTGAAAGATGGCAAAGTAAGTGGCTTTATTGAT
CTTGGGAGAAGCGGCAGGGCGGACAAGTGGTATGACATTGCCTTCTGCGTCCGGTCGATCAGGGAGGATA
TCGGGGAAGAACAGTATGTCGAGCTATTTTTTGACTTACTGGGGATCAAGCCTGATTGGGAGAAAATAAA
ATATTATATTTTACTGGATGAATTGTTTTAGTACCTAGAATGCATGACCAAAATCCCTTAACGTGAGTTT
TCGTTCCACTGAGCGTCAGACCCCGTAGAAAAGATCAAAGGATCTTCTTGAGATCCTTTTTTTCTGCGCG
TAATCTGCTGCTTGCAAACAAAAAAACCACCGCTACCAGCGGTGGTTTGTTTGCCGGATCAAGAGCTACC
AACTCTTTTTCCGAAGGTAACTGGCTTCAGCAGAGCGCAGATACCAAATACTGTCCTTCTAGTGTAGCCG
TAGTTAGGCCACCACTTCAAGAACTCTGTAGCACCGCCTACATACCTCGCTCTGCTAATCCTGTTACCAG
TGGCTGCTGCCAGTGGCGATAAGTCGTGTCTTACCGGGTTGGACTCAAGACGATAGTTACCGGATAAGGC
GCAGCGGTCGGGCTGAACGGGGGGTTCGTGCACACAGCCCAGCTTGGAGCGAACGACCTACACCGAACTG
AGATACCTACAGCGTGAGCTATGAGAAAGCGCCACGCTTCCCGAAGGGAGAAAGGCGGACAGGTATCCGG
TAAGCGGCAGGGTCGGAACAGGAGAGCGCACGAGGGAGCTTCCAGGGGGAAACGCCTGGTATCTTTATAG
TCCTGTCGGGTTTCGCCACCTCTGACTTGAGCGTCGATTTTTGTGATGCTCGTCAGGGGGGCGGAGCCTA
TGGAAAAACGCCAGCAACGCGGCCTTTTTACGGTTCCTGGCCTTTTGCTGGCCTTTTGCTCACATGTTCT
TTCCTGCGTTATCCCCTGATTCTGTGGATAACCGTATTACCGCCTTTGAGTGAGCTGATACCGCTCGCCG
CAGCCGAACGACCGAGCGCAGCGAGTCAGTGAGCGAGGAAGCGGAAGAGCGCCTGATGCGGTATTTTCTC
CTTACGCATCTGTGCGGTATTTCACACCGCATATGGTGCACTCTCAGTACAATCTGCTCTGATGCCGCAT
AGTTAAGCCAGTATACACTCCGCTATCGCTACGTGACTGGGTCATGGCTGCGCCCCGACACCCGCCAACA
CCCGCTGACGCGCCCTGACGGGCTTGTCTGCTCCCGGCATCCGCTTACAGACAAGCTGTGACCGTCTCCG
GGAGCTGCATGTGTCAGAGGTTTTCACCGTCATCACCGAAACGCGCGAGGCAGGGTGCCTTGATGTGGGC
GCCGGCGGTCGAGTGGCGACGGCGCGGCTTGTCCGCGCCCTGGTAGATTGCCTGGCCGTAGGCCAGCCAT
TTTTGAGCGGCCAGCGGCCGCGATAGGCCGACGCGAAGCGGCGGGGCGTAGGGAGCGCAGCGACCGAAGG
GTAGGCGCTTTTTGCAGCTCTTCGGCTGTGCGCTGGCCAGACAGTTATGCACAGGCCAGGCGGGTTTTAA
GAGTTTTAATAAGTTTTAAAGAGTTTTAGGCGGAAAAATCGCCTTTTTTCTCTTTTATATCAGTCACTTA
CATGTGTGACCGGTTCCCAATGTACGGCTTTGGGTTCCCAATGTACGGGTTCCGGTTCCCAATGTACGGC
TTTGGGTTCCCAATGTACGTGCTATCCACAGGAAAGAGACCTTTTCGACCTTTTTCCCCTGCTAGGGCAA
TTTGCCCTAGCATCTGCTCCGTACATTAGGAACCGGCGGATGCTTCGCCCTCGATCAGGTTGCGGTAGCG
CATGACTAGGATCGGGCCAGCCTGCCCCGCCTCCTCCTTCAAATCGTACTCCGGCAGGTCATTTGACCCG
ATCAGCTTGCGCACGGTGAAACAGAACTTCTTGAACTCTCCGGCGCTGCCACTGCGTTCGTAGATCGTCT
TGAACAACCATCTGGCTTCTGCCTTGCCTGCGGCGCGGCGTGCCAGGCGGTAGAGAAAACGGCCGATGCC
GGGATCGATCAAAAAGTAATCGGGGTGAACCGTCAGCACGTCCGGGTTCTTGCCTTCTGTGATCTCGCGG
TACATCCAATCAGCTAGCTCGATCTCGATGTACTCCGGCCGCCCGGTTTCGCTCTTTACGATCTTGTAGC
GGCTAATCAAGGCTTCACCCTCGGATACCGTCACCAGGCGGCCGTTCTTGGCCTTCTTCGTACGCTGCAT
GGCAACGTGCGTGGTGTTTAACCGAATGCAGGTTTCTACCAGGTCGTCTTTCTGCTTTCCGCCATCGGCT
CGCCGGCAGAACTTGAGTACGTCCGCAACGTGTGGACGGAACACGCGGCCGGGCTTGTCTCCCTTCCCTT
CCCGGTATCGGTTCATGGATTCGGTTAGATGGGAAACCGCCATCAGTACCAGGTCGTAATCCCACACACT
GGCCATGCCGGCCGGCCCTGCGGAAACCTCTACGTGCCCGTCTGGAAGCTCGTAGCGGATCACCTCGCCA
GCTCGTCGGTCACGCTTCGACAGACGGAAAACGGCCACGTCCATGATGCTGCGACTATCGCGGGTGCCCA
CGTCATAGAGCATCGGAACGAAAAAATCTGGTTGCTCGTCGCCCTTGGGCGGCTTCCTAATCGACGGCGC
ACCGGCTGCCGGCGGTTGCCGGGATTCTTTGCGGATTCGATCAGCGGCCGCTTGCCACGATTCACCGGGG
CGTGCTTCTGCCTCGATGCGTTGCCGCTGGGCGGCCTGCGCGGCCTTCAACTTCTCCACCAGGTCATCAC
CCAGCGCCGCGCCGATTTGTACCGGGCCGGATGGTTTGCGACCGCTCACGCCGATTCCTCGGGCTTGGGG
GTTCCAGTGCCATTGCAGGGCCGGCAGGCAACCCAGCCGCTTACGCCTGGCCAACCGCCCGTTCCTCCAC
ACATGGGGCATTCCACGGCGTCGGTGCCTGGTTGTTCTTGATTTTCCATGCCGCCTCCTTTAGCCGCTAA
AATTCATCTACTCATTTATTCATTTGCTCATTTACTCTGGTAGCTGCGCGATGTATTCAGATAGCAGCTC
GGTAATGGTCTTGCCTTGGCGTACCGCGTACATCTTCAGCTTGGTGTGATCCTCCGCCGGCAACTGAAAG
TTGACCCGCTTCATGGCTGGCGTGTCTGCCAGGCTGGCCAACGTTGCAGCCTTGCTGCTGCGTGCGCTCG
GACGGCCGGCACTTAGCGTGTTTGTGCTTTTGCTCATTTTCTCTTTACCTCATTAACTCAAATGAGTTTT
GATTTAATTTCAGCGGCCAGCGCCTGGACCTCGCGGGCAGCGTCGCCCTCGGGTTCTGATTCAAGAACGG
TTGTGCCGGCGGCGGCAGTGCCTGGGTAGCTCACGCGCTGCGTGATACGGGACTCAAGAATGGGCAGCTC
GTACCCGGCCAGCGCCTCGGCAACCTCACCGCCGATGCGCGTGCCTTTGATCGCCCGCGACACGACAAAG
GCCGCTTGTAGCCTTCCATCCGTGACCTCAATGCGCTGCTTAACCAGCTCCACCAGGTCGGCGGTGGCCC
ATATGTCGTAAGGGCTTGGCTGCACCGGAATCAGCACGAAGTCGGCTGCCTTGATCGCGGACACAGCCAA
GTCCGCCGCCTGGGGCGCTCCGTCGATCACTACGAAGTCGCGCCGGCCGATGGCCTTCACGTCGCGGTCA
ATCGTCGGGCGGTCGATGCCGACAACGGTTAGCGGTTGATCTTCCCGCACGGCCGCCCAATCGCGGGCAC
TGCCCTGGGGATCGGAATCGACTAACAGAACATCGGCCCCGGCGAGTTGCAGGGCGCGGGCTAGATGGGT
TGCGATGGTCGTCTTGCCTGACCCGCCTTTCTGGTTAAGTACAGCGATAACCTTCATGCGTTCCCCTTGC
GTATTTGTTTATTTACTCATCGCATCATATACGCAGCGACCGCATGACGCAAGCTGTTTTACTCAAATAC
ACATCACCTTTTTAGACGGCGGCGCTCGGTTTCTTCAGCGGCCAAGCTGGCCGGCCAGGCCGCCAGCTTG
GCATCAGACAAACCGGCCAGGATTTCATGCAGCCGCACGGTTGAGACGTGCGCGGGCGGCTCGAACACGT
ACCCGGCCGCGATCATCTCCGCCTCGATCTCTTCGGTAATGAAAAACGGTTCGTCCTGGCCGTCCTGGTG
CGGTTTCATGCTTGTTCCTCTTGGCGTTCATTCTCGGCGGCCGCCAGGGCGTCGGCCTCGGTCAATGCGT
CCTCACGGAAGGCACCGCGCCGCCTGGCCTCGGTGGGCGTCACTTCCTCGCTGCGCTCAAGTGCGCGGTA
CAGGGTCGAGCGATGCACGCCAAGCAGTGCAGCCGCCTCTTTCACGGTGCGGCCTTCCTGGTCGATCAGC
TCGCGGGCGTGCGCGATCTGTGCCGGGGTGAGGGTAGGGCGGGGGCCAAACTTCACGCCTCGGGCCTTGG
CGGCCTCGCGCCCGCTCCGGGTGCGGTCGATGATTAGGGAACGCTCGAACTCGGCAATGCCGGCGAACAC
GGTCAACACCATGCGGCCGGCCGGCGTGGTGGTGTCGGCCCACGGCTCTGCCAGGCTACGCAGGCCCGCG
CCGGCCTCCTGGATGCGCTCGGCAATGTCCAGTAGGTCGCGGGTGCTGCGGGCCAGGCGGTCTAGCCTGG
TCACTGTCACAACGTCGCCAGGGCGTAGGTGGTCAAGCATCCTGGCCAGCTCCGGGCGGTCGCGCCTGGT
GCCGGTGATCTTCTCGGAAAACAGCTTGGTGCAGCCGGCCGCGTGCAGTTCGGCCCGTTGGTTGGTCAAG
TCCTGGTCGTCGGTGCTGACGCGGGCATAGCCCAGCAGGCCAGCGGCGGCGCTCTTGTTCATGGCGTAAT
GTCTCCGGTTCTAGTCGCAAGTATTCTACTTTATGCGACTAAAACACGCGACAAGAAAACGCCAGGAAAA
GGGCAGGGCGGCAGCCTGTCGCGTAACTTAGGACTTGTGCGACATGTCGTTTTCAGAAGACGGCTGCACT
GAACGTCAGAAGCCGACTGCACTATAGCAGCGGAGGGGTTGGATCAAAGTACTTTGATCCCGAGGGGAAC
CCTGTGGTTGGCATGCACATACAAATGGACGAACGGATAAACCTTTTCACGCCCTTTTAAATATCCGATT
ATTCTAATAAACGCTCTTTTCTCTTAGGTTTACCCGCCAATATATCCTGTCAAACACTGATAGTTTAAAC
TGAAGGCGGGAAACGACAATCTGATCCAAGCTCAAGCTGCTCTAGCATTCGCCATTCAGGCTGCGCAACT
GTTGGGAAGGGCGATCGGTGCGGGCCTCTTCGCTATTACGCCAGCTGGCGAAAGGGGGATGTGCTGCAAG
GCGATTAAGTTGGGTAACGCCAGGGTTTTCCCAGTCACGACGTTGTAAAACGACGGCCAGTGCCAAGCTT
GCATGCCTGCAGGTCCTGCTGAGCCTCGACATGTTGTCGCAAAATTCGCCCTGGACCCGCCCAACGATTT
GTCGTCACTGTCAAGGTTTGACCTGCACTTCATTTGGGGCCCACATACACCAAAAAAATGCTGCATAATT
CTCGGGGCAGCAAGTCGGTTACCCGGCCGCCGTGCTGGACCGGGTTGAATGGTGCCCGTAACTTTCGGTA
GAGCGGACGGCCAATACTCAACTTCAAGGAATCTCACCCATGCGCGCCGGCGGGGAACCGGAGTTCCCTT
CAGTGAGCGTTATTAGTTCGCCGCTCGGTGTGTCGTAGATACTAGCCCCTGGGGCACTTTTGAAATTTGA
ATAAGATTTATGTAATCAGTCTTTTAGGTTTGACCGGTTCTGCCGCTTTTTTTAAAATTGGATTTGTAAT
AATAAAACGCAATTGTTTGTTATTGTGGCGCTCTATCATAGATGTCGCTATAAACCTATTCAGCACAATA
TATTGTTTTCATTTTAATATTGTACATATAAGTAGTAGGGTACAATCAGTAAATTGAACGGAGAATATTA
TTCATAAAAATACGATAGTAACGGGTGATATATTCATTAGAATGAACCGAAACCGGCGGTAAGGATCTGA
GCTACACATGCTCAGGTTTTTTACAACGTGCACAACAGAATTGAAAGCAAATATCATGCGATCATAGGCG
TCTCGCATATCTCATTAAAGCAGGACTCTAGGGACTAGTCCCGGGTCTTAATTAAGTTTGCAAGCAGCAG
ATTACGCGCAGAAAAAAAGGATCTCAAGGAGATCCTTTGGATCACAAAAAAAAAGCCCGCTCATTAGGCG
GGTTAAATTCCCGGGTACTGCAGCCGATTCATTAATGCAGGTTAACCTGGCTTATCGAAATTAATACGAC
TCACTATAGGGAGACCGGCAGATCTGATCCCTACTCCAAAAATGTCAAAGATACAGTCTCAGAAGACCAA
AGGGCTATTGAGACTTTTCAACAAAGGGTAATTTCGGGAAACCTCCTCGGATTCCATTGCCCAGCTATCT
GTCACTTCATCGAAAGGACAGTGGAAAAGGAAGGTGGCTCCTACAAATGCCATCATTGCGATAAAGGAAA
GGCTATCATTCAAGATGCCTCTGCCGACAGTGGTCCCAAAGATGGACCCCCACCCACGAGGAGCATCGTG
GGAAAAGAAGGCGTTCCAACCACGTCTTCAAAGCAAGTGGATTGATGTGACATCTCCACTGACGTAAGGG
ATGACGCACAATCCCACCCCTACTCCAAAAATGTCAAAGATACTGTCTCAGAAGACCAAGGGGCTAT
Features (pLannotate 1.2.2; 27 found; start..end, strand, type, name):
      1..346     +  promoter       CaMV 35S promoter: strong constitutive promoter from cauliflower mosaic virus
    298..344     +  promoter       minimal CaMV 35S promoter: minimal 35S promoter from cauliflower mosaic virus
    513..689     +  polyA_signal   CaMV poly(A) signal: cauliflower mosaic virus polyadenylation signal
   1251..1269    -  promoter       SP6 promoter: promoter for bacteriophage SP6 RNA polymerase
   1334..1993    -  CDS            CmR: chloramphenicol acetyltransferase; cat; confers resistance to chloramphenicol
   1994..2030    -  promoter       cat promoter (fragment): promoter of the E. coli cat gene encoding chloramphenicol acetyltransferase
   2030..2058    -  promoter       tet promoter: E. coli promoter for tetracycline efflux protein gene
   2120..2288    -  rep_origin     ori (fragment): high-copy-number ColE1/pMB1/pBR322/pUC origin of replication
   2333..2713    +  promoter       MAS promoter: mannopine synthase promoter (Velten et al., 1984)
   2719..3267    +  CDS            bar: PAT_STRHY - Experimental evidence at protein level: Swiss-Prot protein existence level 1. Inactivates phosphinothricin (PPT) by transfer of an acetyl group from acetyl CoA. Can also acetylate demethylphosphinothricin but not PTT or glutamate. This enzyme is an effector of phosphinothricin tripeptide (PTT or bialaphos) resistance. From Streptomyces hygroscopicus. Introduced by genetic manipulation and expressed in glufosinate-tolerant maize by Dekalb Genetics.
   3280..3532    +  terminator     MAS terminator: mannopine synthase terminator
   3618..3642    -  misc_feature   LB T-DNA repeat: left border repeat from nopaline C58 T-DNA
   4067..4861    +  CDS            KanR: aminoglycoside phosphotransferase; aphA-3; confers resistance to kanamycin
   4948..5536    +  rep_origin     ori: high-copy-number ColE1/pMB1/pBR322/pUC origin of replication
   5722..5862    -  misc_feature   bom: basis of mobility region from pBR322
   5964..6003    -  CDS            rop (fragment): Rop protein, which maintains plasmids at low copy number; rop
   6206..6400    -  rep_origin     pVS1 oriV: origin of replication for the Pseudomonas plasmid pVS1 (Heeb et al., 2000)
   6466..7539    -  CDS            pVS1 RepA: replication protein from the Pseudomonas plasmid pVS1 (Heeb et al., 2000)
   7968..8597    -  CDS            pVS1 StaA: stability protein from the Pseudomonas plasmid pVS1 (Heeb et al., 2000)
   9157..9558    -  CDS            Y4CG_SINFN (fragment): Protein inferred from homology: Swiss-Prot protein existence level 3. From Sinorhizobium fredii (strain NBRC 101917 / NGR234).
   9898..9922    -  misc_feature   RB T-DNA repeat: right border repeat from nopaline C58 T-DNA
   9988..10142   -  CDS            lacZα (fragment): LacZα fragment of β-galactosidase; lacZ fragment
  10145..10165   -  misc_feature   MCS (fragment): pUC18/19 multiple cloning site
  10166..10873   -  terminator     OCS terminator: octopine synthase terminator
  10906..10947   -  rep_origin     ori (fragment): high-copy-number ColE1/pMB1/pBR322/pUC origin of replication
  11052..11070   +  promoter       T7 promoter: promoter for bacteriophage T7 RNA polymerase
  11139..11427   +  promoter       CaMV 35S promoter (fragment): strong constitutive promoter from cauliflower mosaic virus
