[The description below was written by a language model from this plasmid's Addgene catalogue record and pLannotate feature annotations shown in this document.]
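Description:
pFGC5941-PacI-ath-STTM163 is a plant expression binary vector built on the pFGC5941-PacI backbone for Agrobacterium-mediated T-DNA delivery, designed to knock down miR163 function in Arabidopsis thaliana. The backbone carries a high-copy ColE1/pUC-type origin with the pBR322 bom region for propagation in E. coli, and the pVS1 oriV, RepA and StaA functions that support replication and stable maintenance in Agrobacterium. A kanamycin resistance gene (aphA-3) lies outside the T-DNA borders. A second bacterial marker, chloramphenicol acetyltransferase, is carried within the insert itself, so bacteria are selected on both antibiotics.

The roughly 2.8 kb insert was cloned as a PacI fragment, with both sites retained. According to the depositor it comprises a 2x35S promoter, the short tandem target mimic (STTM), the CaMV 35S terminator and CmR. The feature table is consistent with this: a partial and a full CaMV 35S promoter span the sequence origin, followed by an unannotated gap where the STTM presumably lies, then the CaMV poly(A) signal and the CmR cassette. Small ori fragments and T7 and SP6 promoters flank this module, probably carried over from an intermediate cloning vector. An STTM transcript carries two non-cleavable miRNA binding sites joined by a spacer. It sequesters the cognate miRNA and triggers its degradation, here targeting miR163.

Between the nopaline-type left and right border repeats, the T-DNA also contains a bar gene driven by the mannopine synthase promoter and terminator, which confers Basta (phosphinothricin) resistance for selecting transformed plants. An OCS terminator and lacZα/MCS remnants from the parent vector are also present. The construct is used to generate stable miR163 loss-of-function lines for studying this miRNA's role.
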