Addgene plasmid #84089: pFGC5941-PacI-ath-STTM163
Purpose: target miRNA163 for destruction in Arabidopsis thaliana
Depositing lab: Guiliang Tang. Depositing organization: Michigan Technological University. Publication: Construction of short tandem target mimic (STTM) to block the functions of plant and animal microRNAs. Tang G, Yan J, Gu Y, Qiao M, Fan R, Mao Y, Tang X. Methods. 2012 Oct;58(2):118-25. doi: 10.1016/j.ymeth.2012.10.006. Epub 2012 Oct 23. PubMed 23098881.
Backbone
  Vector backbone: pFGC5941-PacI
  Backbone manufacturer: Guiliang Tang (Addgene plasmid # 44182)
  Backbone size w/o insert (bp): 8608
  Vector type: Plant Expression
  Selectable markers: Basta
Growth in bacteria
  Bacterial resistance: Chloramphenicol and Kanamycin, 25 & 50 μg/mL
  Growth temperature: 37°C
  Growth strain: DH5alpha
  Copy number: High Copy
Gene/Insert
  Gene/Insert name: STTM163
  Species: A. thaliana (mustard weed)
  Insert size (bp): 2846
  Promoter: 2x35S
  Cloning method: Restriction Enzyme; 5′ cloning site PacI (not destroyed); 3′ cloning site PacI (not destroyed)
  Sequencing primers: 5′ CACTATCCTTCGCAAGACCCTTCC; 3′ CAACACATGAGCGAAACCCTATAA
Terms and licenses: Academic/Nonprofit Terms; Industry Terms: Not Available to Industry
Depositor comments: The insert within this plasmid contains a 2x35S promoter, STTM, T35S and CmR.
How to cite: pFGC5941-PacI-ath-STTM163 was a gift from Guiliang Tang (Addgene plasmid # 84089 ; http://n2t.net/addgene:84089 ; RRID:Addgene_84089)
