>Addgene plasmid #84089 | pFGC5941-PacI-ath-STTM163 | depositor partial sequence | sequence record 160645 | STTM
ATCGAAGTTCCAAGCTATCCTCTTCAAGTTGTTGTTGTTATGGTCTAATTTAAATATGGTCTAAAGAAGA
AGAATATCGAAGTTCCAAGCTATCCTCTTCAA
